Addgene plasmid #240252: pET15b-ALFA-TwinStrep
Purpose: (Empty Backbone) IPTG-inducible plasmid with thermostable GFP (TGP) and Twin-Strep tags
Depositing lab: Olga Boudker & Krishna Reddy. Depositing organization: Cornell University. Publication: Evolutionary analysis reveals the origin of sodium coupling in glutamate transporters. Reddy KD, Rasool B, Akher FB, Kutlesic N, Pant S, Boudker O. Nat Struct Mol Biol (2025). 10.1038/s41594-025-01652-z PubMed 38106174.
Backbone
  Vector backbone: pET-15b
  Modifications to backbone: Altered multiple cloning site, codon-optimized thrombin cleavage site, codon-optimized tags (ALFA, Twin-Strep, 10x HIS)
  Vector type: Bacterial Expression
  Promoter: T7
  Tag / fusion protein: Thrombin (C terminal on backbone); ALFA (C terminal on backbone); Twin-Strep (C terminal on backbone); 10x HIS (C terminal on backbone)
Growth in bacteria
  Bacterial resistance: Ampicillin, 100 μg/mL
  Growth temperature: 37°C
  Growth strain: DH5alpha
  Growth instructions: The BL21(DE3) strain and derivatives should be used for expression.
  Copy number: High Copy
Terms and licenses: Academic/Nonprofit Terms; Industry Terms: Not Available to Industry
Depositor comments: For compatible plasmids, please see: Addgene plasmid #159986 and #159987. Please visit https://doi.org/10.1101/2023.12.03.569786 for bioRxiv preprint.
How to cite: pET15b-ALFA-TwinStrep was a gift from Olga Boudker & Krishna Reddy (Addgene plasmid # 240252 ; http://n2t.net/addgene:240252 ; RRID:Addgene_240252)
