[The description below was written by a language model from this plasmid's Addgene catalogue record and pLannotate feature annotations shown in this document.]
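Description:
pET15b-ALFA-TwinStrep is an empty bacterial expression backbone of about 5.9 kb, derived from pET-15b and designed for IPTG-inducible production of C-terminally tagged recombinant proteins in E. coli. It is selected with ampicillin through the β-lactamase gene and its promoter. Replication relies on a ColE1/pMB1-type origin, and the pBR322-derived bom site and rop gene are also present. The catalogue lists the plasmid as high copy, although rop normally restrains copy number. Several tetracycline-resistance fragments and the tet promoter are non-functional remnants of the pBR322 ancestry, and tetracycline resistance is not listed for this plasmid.

The expression cassette consists of a T7 promoter followed directly by a lac operator, the strong T7 gene 10 ribosome binding site, a modified multiple cloning site and a T7 terminator. A plasmid-borne lacI gene with its own promoter supplies the repressor, so transcription stays low until IPTG is added in a host that provides T7 RNA polymerase, such as BL21(DE3) and its derivatives. According to the depositor, the backbone was altered to carry a codon-optimized thrombin cleavage site followed by codon-optimized ALFA, Twin-Strep and 10x His tags, all fused to the C terminus of an inserted gene. This arrangement allows affinity purification or nanobody-based capture, with optional removal of the tags by protease. The automated annotation detects only a Strep-tag II fragment in this region, probably because the codon-optimized tags escape its matching.

The purpose line mentions a thermostable GFP (TGP), but neither the backbone fields, the plasmid name nor the feature table shows one, so its presence is not supported. The associated publication concerns glutamate transporters.
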