Features (pLannotate 1.2.2; 19 found; start..end, strand, type, name):
    104..208     +  promoter       AmpR promoter: bla
    209..1069    +  CDS            AmpR: β-lactamase; bla; confers resistance to ampicillin, carbenicillin, and related antibiotics
   1240..1828    +  rep_origin     ori: high-copy-number ColE1/pMB1/pBR322/pUC origin of replication
   2014..2156    -  misc_feature   bom: basis of mobility region from pBR322
   2258..2449    -  CDS            rop: Rop protein, which maintains plasmids at low copy number; rop
   2466..2846    +  CDS            YPB1_ECOLX: Protein predicted: Swiss-Prot protein existence level 4. From Escherichia coli.
   3088..3712    -  CDS            TcR (fragment): tetracycline efflux protein; tet; confers resistance to tetracycline
   3727..3748    -  protein_bind   CAP binding site: CAP binding activates transcription in the presence of cAMP. E. coli catabolite activator protein
   3761..4843    -  CDS            lacI: lac repressor; lacI; The lac repressor binds to the lac operator to inhibit transcription in E. coli. This inhibition can be relieved by adding lactose or isopropyl-β-D-thiogalactopyranoside (IPTG).
   4844..4921    -  promoter       lacI promoter: lacI
   4929..5208    -  CDS            TcR (fragment): tetracycline efflux protein; tet; confers resistance to tetracycline
   5230..5248    +  promoter       T7 promoter: promoter for bacteriophage T7 RNA polymerase
   5249..5273    +  protein_bind   lac operator: The lac repressor binds to the lac operator to inhibit transcription in E. coli. This inhibition can be relieved by adding lactose or isopropyl-β-D-thiogalactopyranoside (IPTG). lac repressor encoded by lacI
   5288..5310    +  RBS            RBS: efficient ribosome binding site from bacteriophage T7 gene 10 (Olins and Rangwala, 1989)
   5452..5468    +  CDS            Strep-Tag II (fragment): peptide that binds Strep-Tactin®, an engineered form of streptavidin
   5603..5652    +  CDS            SET1 (fragment): solubility-enhancement tag derived from T7 phage gene 10B
   5660..5707    +  terminator     T7 terminator: transcription terminator for bacteriophage T7 RNA polymerase
   5730..5834    -  CDS            TcR (fragment): tetracycline efflux protein; tet; confers resistance to tetracycline
   5882..5910    -  promoter       tet promoter: E. coli promoter for tetracycline efflux protein gene
>Addgene plasmid #240252 | pET15b-ALFA-TwinStrep | addgene full sequence | sequence record 479858 | Addgene NGS Result
TTCTTGAAGACGAAAGGGCCTCGTGATACGCCTATTTTTATAGGTTAATGTCATGATAATAATGGTTTCT
TAGACGTCAGGTGGCACTTTTCGGGGAAATGTGCGCGGAACCCCTATTTGTTTATTTTTCTAAATACATT
CAAATATGTATCCGCTCATGAGACAATAACCCTGATAAATGCTTCAATAATATTGAAAAAGGAAGAGTAT
GAGTATTCAACATTTCCGTGTCGCCCTTATTCCCTTTTTTGCGGCATTTTGCCTTCCTGTTTTTGCTCAC
CCAGAAACGCTGGTGAAAGTAAAAGATGCTGAAGATCAGTTGGGTGCACGAGTGGGTTACATCGAACTGG
ATCTCAACAGCGGTAAGATCCTTGAGAGTTTTCGCCCCGAAGAACGTTTTCCAATGATGAGCACTTTTAA
AGTTCTGCTATGTGGCGCGGTATTATCCCGTGTTGACGCCGGGCAAGAGCAACTCGGTCGCCGCATACAC
TATTCTCAGAATGACTTGGTTGAGTACTCACCAGTCACAGAAAAGCATCTTACGGATGGCATGACAGTAA
GAGAATTATGCAGTGCTGCCATAACCATGAGTGATAACACTGCGGCCAACTTACTTCTGACAACGATCGG
AGGACCGAAGGAGCTAACCGCTTTTTTGCACAACATGGGGGATCATGTAACTCGCCTTGATCGTTGGGAA
CCGGAGCTGAATGAAGCCATACCAAACGACGAGCGTGACACCACGATGCCTGCAGCAATGGCAACAACGT
TGCGCAAACTATTAACTGGCGAACTACTTACTCTAGCTTCCCGGCAACAATTAATAGACTGGATGGAGGC
GGATAAAGTTGCAGGACCACTTCTGCGCTCGGCCCTTCCGGCTGGCTGGTTTATTGCTGATAAATCTGGA
GCCGGTGAGCGTGGGTCTCGCGGTATCATTGCAGCACTGGGGCCAGATGGTAAGCCCTCCCGTATCGTAG
TTATCTACACGACGGGGAGTCAGGCAACTATGGATGAACGAAATAGACAGATCGCTGAGATAGGTGCCTC
ACTGATTAAGCATTGGTAACTGTCAGACCAAGTTTACTCATATATACTTTAGATTGATTTAAAACTTCAT
TTTTAATTTAAAAGGATCTAGGTGAAGATCCTTTTTGATAATCTCATGACCAAAATCCCTTAACGTGAGT
TTTCGTTCCACTGAGCGTCAGACCCCGTAGAAAAGATCAAAGGATCTTCTTGAGATCCTTTTTTTCTGCG
CGTAATCTGCTGCTTGCAAACAAAAAAACCACCGCTACCAGCGGTGGTTTGTTTGCCGGATCAAGAGCTA
CCAACTCTTTTTCCGAAGGTAACTGGCTTCAGCAGAGCGCAGATACCAAATACTGTCCTTCTAGTGTAGC
CGTAGTTAGGCCACCACTTCAAGAACTCTGTAGCACCGCCTACATACCTCGCTCTGCTAATCCTGTTACC
AGTGGCTGCTGCCAGTGGCGATAAGTCGTGTCTTACCGGGTTGGACTCAAGACGATAGTTACCGGATAAG
GCGCAGCGGTCGGGCTGAACGGGGGGTTCGTGCACACAGCCCAGCTTGGAGCGAACGACCTACACCGAAC
TGAGATACCTACAGCGTGAGCTATGAGAAAGCGCCACGCTTCCCGAAGGGAGAAAGGCGGACAGGTATCC
GGTAAGCGGCAGGGTCGGAACAGGAGAGCGCACGAGGGAGCTTCCAGGGGGAAACGCCTGGTATCTTTAT
AGTCCTGTCGGGTTTCGCCACCTCTGACTTGAGCGTCGATTTTTGTGATGCTCGTCAGGGGGGCGGAGCC
TATGGAAAAACGCCAGCAACGCGGCCTTTTTACGGTTCCTGGCCTTTTGCTGGCCTTTTGCTCACATGTT
CTTTCCTGCGTTATCCCCTGATTCTGTGGATAACCGTATTACCGCCTTTGAGTGAGCTGATACCGCTCGC
CGCAGCCGAACGACCGAGCGCAGCGAGTCAGTGAGCGAGGAAGCGGAAGAGCGCCTGATGCGGTATTTTC
TCCTTACGCATCTGTGCGGTATTTCACACCGCATATATGGTGCACTCTCAGTACAATCTGCTCTGATGCC
GCATAGTTAAGCCAGTATACACTCCGCTATCGCTACGTGACTGGGTCATGGCTGCGCCCCGACACCCGCC
AACACCCGCTGACGCGCCCTGACGGGCTTGTCTGCTCCCGGCATCCGCTTACAGACAAGCTGTGACCGTC
TCCGGGAGCTGCATGTGTCAGAGGTTTTCACCGTCATCACCGAAACGCGCGAGGCAGCTGCGGTAAAGCT
CATCAGCGTGGTCGTGAAGCGATTCACAGATGTCTGCCTGTTCATCCGCGTCCAGCTCGTTGAGTTTCTC
CAGAAGCGTTAATGTCTGGCTTCTGATAAAGCGGGCCATGTTAAGGGCGGTTTTTTCCTGTTTGGTCACT
GATGCCTCCGTGTAAGGGGGATTTCTGTTCATGGGGGTAATGATACCGATGAAACGAGAGAGGATGCTCA
CGATACGGGTTACTGATGATGAACATGCCCGGTTACTGGAACGTTGTGAGGGTAAACAACTGGCGGTATG
GATGCGGCGGGACCAGAGAAAAATCACTCAGGGTCAATGCCAGCGCTTCGTTAATACAGATGTAGGTGTT
CCACAGGGTAGCCAGCAGCATCCTGCGATGCAGATCCGGAACATAATGGTGCAGGGCGCTGACTTCCGCG
TTTCCAGACTTTACGAAACACGGAAACCGAAGACCATTCATGTTGTTGCTCAGGTCGCAGACGTTTTGCA
GCAGCAGTCGCTTCACGTTCGCTCGCGTATCGGTGATTCATTCTGCTAACCAGTAAGGCAACCCCGCCAG
CCTAGCCGGGTCCTCAACGACAGGAGCACGATCATGCGCACCCGTGGCCAGGACCCAACGCTGCCCGAGA
TGCGCCGCGTGCGGCTGCTGGAGATGGCGGACGCGATGGATATGTTCTGCCAAGGGTTGGTTTGCGCATT
CACAGTTCTCCGCAAGAATTGATTGGCTCCAATTCTTGGAGTGGTGAATCCGTTAGCGAGGTGCCGCCGG
CTTCCATTCAGGTCGAGGTGGCCCGGCTCCATGCACCGCGACGCAACGCGGGGAGGCAGACAAGGTATAG
GGCGGCGCCTACAATCCATGCCAACCCGTTCCATGTGCTCGCCGAGGCGGCATAAATCGCCGTGACGATC
AGCGGTCCAGTGATCGAAGTTAGGCTGGTAAGAGCCGCGAGCGATCCTTGAAGCTGTCCCTGATGGTCGT
CATCTACCTGCCTGGACAGCATGGCCTGCAACGCGGGCATCCCGATGCCGCCGGAAGCGAGAAGAATCAT
AATGGGGAAGGCCATCCAGCCTCGCGTCGCGAACGCCAGCAAGACGTAGCCCAGCGCGTCGGCCGCCATG
CCGGCGATAATGGCCTGCTTCTCGCCGAAACGTTTGGTGGCGGGACCAGTGACGAAGGCTTGAGCGAGGG
CGTGCAAGATTCCGAATACCGCAAGCGACAGGCCGATCATCGTCGCGCTCCAGCGAAAGCGGTCCTCGCC
GAAAATGACCCAGAGCGCTGCCGGCACCTGTCCTACGAGTTGCATGATAAAGAAGACAGTCATAAGTGCG
GCGACGATAGTCATGCCCCGCGCCCACCGGAAGGAGCTGACTGGGTTGAAGGCTCTCAAGGGCATCGGTC
GAGATCCCGGTGCCTAATGAGTGAGCTAACTTACATTAATTGCGTTGCGCTCACTGCCCGCTTTCCAGTC
GGGAAACCTGTCGTGCCAGCTGCATTAATGAATCGGCCAACGCGCGGGGAGAGGCGGTTTGCGTATTGGG
CGCCAGGGTGGTTTTTCTTTTCACCAGTGAGACGGGCAACAGCTGATTGCCCTTCACCGCCTGGCCCTGA
GAGAGTTGCAGCAAGCGGTCCACGCTGGTTTGCCCCAGCAGGCGAAAATCCTGTTTGATGGTGGTTAACG
GCGGGATATAACATGAGCTGTCTTCGGTATCGTCGTATCCCACTACCGAGATATCCGCACCAACGCGCAG
CCCGGACTCGGTAATGGCGCGCATTGCGCCCAGCGCCATCTGATCGTTGGCAACCAGCATCGCAGTGGGA
ACGATGCCCTCATTCAGCATTTGCATGGTTTGTTGAAAACCGGACATGGCACTCCAGTCGCCTTCCCGTT
CCGCTATCGGCTGAATTTGATTGCGAGTGAGATATTTATGCCAGCCAGCCAGACGCAGACGCGCCGAGAC
AGAACTTAATGGGCCCGCTAACAGCGCGATTTGCTGGTGACCCAATGCGACCAGATGCTCCACGCCCAGT
CGCGTACCGTCTTCATGGGAGAAAATAATACTGTTGATGGGTGTCTGGTCAGAGACATCAAGAAATAACG
CCGGAACATTAGTGCAGGCAGCTTCCACAGCAATGGCATCCTGGTCATCCAGCGGATAGTTAATGATCAG
CCCACTGACGCGTTGCGCGAGAAGATTGTGCACCGCCGCTTTACAGGCTTCGACGCCGCTTCGTTCTACC
ATCGACACCACCACGCTGGCACCCAGTTGATCGGCGCGAGATTTAATCGCCGCGACAATTTGCGACGGCG
CGTGCAGGGCCAGACTGGAGGTGGCAACGCCAATCAGCAACGACTGTTTGCCCGCCAGTTGTTGTGCCAC
GCGGTTGGGAATGTAATTCAGCTCCGCCATCGCCGCTTCCACTTTTTCCCGCGTTTTCGCAGAAACGTGG
CTGGCCTGGTTCACCACGCGGGAAACGGTCTGATAAGAGACACCGGCATACTCTGCGACATCGTATAACG
TTACTGGTTTCACATTCACCACCCTGAATTGACTCTCTTCCGGGCGCTATCATGCCATACCGCGAAAGGT
TTTGCGCCATTCGATGGTGTCCGGGATCTCGACGCTCTCCCTTATGCGACTCCTGCATTAGGAAGCAGCC
CAGTAGTAGGTTGAGGCCGTTGAGCACCGCCGCCGCAAGGAATGGTGCATGCAAGGAGATGGCGCCCAAC
AGTCCCCCGGCCACGGGGCCTGCCACCATACCCACGCCGAAACAAGCGCTCATGAGCCCGAAGTGGCGAG
CCCGATCTTCCCCATCGGTGATGTCGGCGATATAGGCGCCAGCAACCGCACCTGTGGCGCCGGTGATGCC
GGCCACGATGCGTCCGGCGTAGAGGATCGAGATCTCGATCCCGCGAAATTAATACGACTCACTATAGGGG
AATTGTGAGCGGATAACAATTCCCCTCTAGAAATAATTTTGTTTAACTTTAAGAAGGAGATATACCATGG
TACCCCCGGGCTCGAGCTCCCTGGTGCCGCGTGGTAGCGGTGGCGGTAGCGGCGGTAGCCCGAGCCGTCT
GGAGGAAGAGCTGCGTCGTCGTCTGACCGAACCGGGCGGTGGCAGCGGTGGCGGTAGCGCGTGGAGCCAC
CCGCAGTTTGAGAAGGGCGGTGGCAGCGGTGGCGGTAGCGGCGGTAGCGCTTGGTCTCACCCGCAATTTG
AAAAAGGCGGTGGCAGCGGTGGCGGTAGCCATCATCACCATCACCACCATCACCATCATTGATAAGGATC
CGGCTGCTAACAAAGCCCGAAAGGAAGCTGAGTTGGCTGCTGCCACCGCTGAGCAATAACTAGCATAACC
CCTTGGGGCCTCTAAACGGGTCTTGAGGGGTTTTTTGCTGAAAGGAGGAACTATATCCGGATATCCCGCA
AGAGGCCCGGCAGTACCGGCATAACCAAGCCTATGCCTACAGCATCCAGGGTGACGGTGCCGAGGATGAC
GATGAGCGCATTGTTAGATTTCATACACGGTGCCTGACTGCGTTAGCAATTTAACTGTGATAAACTACCG
CATTAAAGCTTATCGATGATAAGCTGTCAAACATGAGAA
